Addgene plasmid #142677: TFORF0695
Purpose: Lentiviral vector for overexpressing transcription factor ORFs with unique 24-bp barcodes. Barcodes facilitate identification of transcription factors in pooled screens.
Depositing lab: Feng Zhang. Depositing organization: Broad Institute. Publication: A transcription factor atlas of directed differentiation. Joung J, Ma S, Tay T, Geiger-Schuller KR, Kirchgatterer PC, Verdine VK, Guo B, Arias-Garcia MA, Allen WE, Singh A, Kuksenko O, Abudayyeh OO, Gootenberg JS, Fu Z, Macrae RK, Buenrostro JD, Regev A, Zhang F. Cell. 2023 Jan 5;186(1):209-229.e26. doi: 10.1016/j.cell.2022.11.026. PubMed 36608654.
Backbone
  Vector backbone: pLX_TRC317
  Backbone manufacturer: Broad Institute Genetic Perturbation Platform
  Backbone size w/o insert (bp): 8264
  Vector type: Mammalian Expression, Lentiviral
  Selectable markers: Puromycin
Growth in bacteria
  Bacterial resistance: Ampicillin, 100 μg/mL
  Growth temperature: 37°C
  Growth strain: NEB Stable
  Copy number: High Copy
Gene/Insert
  Gene/Insert name: HNF4A
  Species: H. sapiens (human)
  Insert size (bp): 1289
  Entrez Gene: HNF4A (a.k.a. FRTS4, HNF4, HNF4a7, HNF4a8, HNF4a9, HNF4alpha, MODY, MODY1, NR2A1, NR2A21, TCF, TCF-14, TCF14)
  Promoter: EF1a
  Cloning method: Unknown
  Sequencing primers: 5′ GGGTGGAGACTGAAGTTAGGCCAG; 3′ CACATAGCGTAAAAGGAGCAACATAG
Terms and licenses: Academic/Nonprofit Terms; Industry Terms: Not Available to Industry
Depositor comments: NM_001030004,ENST00000609795 . The transcription factor ORF portion of this plasmid was synthesized by Genewiz. Please test multiple small colonies in case of plasmid recombination. To make this collection available in a timely manner, a portion of this collection was not fully sequenced by Addgene. If an Addgene verified full plasmid sequence is not available, please contact us prior to placing an order to request the full sequence.
How to cite: TFORF0695 was a gift from Feng Zhang (Addgene plasmid # 142677 ; http://n2t.net/addgene:142677 ; RRID:Addgene_142677)
