[The description below was written by a language model from this plasmid's Addgene catalogue record and pLannotate feature annotations shown in this document.]
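Description:
TFORF0695 is a lentiviral mammalian expression plasmid built on the pLX_TRC317 backbone and carrying the human transcription factor HNF4A (hepatocyte nuclear factor 4 alpha, NR2A1) as a synthesized open reading frame. It belongs to a barcoded transcription factor ORF collection in which each clone carries a unique 24-bp barcode, so that the overexpressed factor can be identified in pooled screens. The feature table does not annotate the barcode. In bacteria the plasmid is maintained by a high-copy ColE1/pUC-type origin with ampicillin resistance (AmpR). An f1 origin and leftover lac, T7 and T3 cloning-vector elements are also present. The depositor warns that the plasmid can recombine.

The transfer cassette has a third-generation layout. An RSV promoter drives a truncated HIV-1 5' LTR, followed by the Ψ packaging signal with a gag fragment, the RRE for Rev-dependent RNA export, and a cPPT/CTS. A self-inactivating ΔU3 3' LTR and an SV40 poly(A) signal close the cassette. Within the provirus, an SV40 early promoter/origin region precedes the puromycin N-acetyltransferase gene, allowing selection of transduced cells. Downstream of this marker, the strong constitutive EF-1α promoter drives HNF4A, and a WPRE after the ORF enhances transcript stability and expression. The annotation software matched about 1.08 kb of the insert to the HNF4A reference protein and called it a fragment, whereas the catalogue lists the insert as 1,289 bp. The difference may reflect the particular isoform cited by the depositor or flanking sequence. A short U6 promoter fragment lies between the ORF and the WPRE, and the record does not explain its role. The construct is intended for producing lentivirus that stably overexpresses HNF4A, for example in directed-differentiation or pooled transcription factor screens.
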