Features (pLannotate 1.2.2; 31 found; start..end, strand, type, name):
      5..231     +  promoter       RSV promoter: Rous sarcoma virus enhancer/promoter
    232..412     +  LTR            5' LTR (truncated): truncated 5' long terminal repeat (LTR) from HIV-1
    459..584     +  misc_feature   HIV-1 Ψ: packaging signal of human immunodeficiency virus type 1
    568..931     +  CDS            HIV-1 gag (fragment): gag protein from human immunodeficiency virus 1; gag
   1077..1310    +  misc_feature   RRE: The Rev response element (RRE) of HIV-1 allows for Rev-dependent mRNA export from the nucleus to the cytoplasm.
   1687..1713    +  CDS            Rev (fragment): human immunodeficiency virus 1 (HIV-1) Rev protein; rev; enhances nuclear export of unspliced and incompletely spliced viral mRNAs
   1720..1743    +  promoter       SV40 promoter (fragment): SV40 early promoter
   1744..1815    +  promoter       SV40 promoter (fragment): SV40 enhancer and early promoter
   1839..1974    +  rep_origin     SV40 ori: SV40 origin of replication
   2020..2616    +  CDS            PuroR (fragment): puromycin N-acetyltransferase; pac from Streptomyces; confers resistance to puromycin
   2665..2782    +  misc_feature   cPPT/CTS: central polypurine tract and central termination sequence of HIV-1
   2847..2913    +  CDS            small t antigen (fragment): SV40 (simian virus 40) small t antigen
   2920..4098    +  promoter       EF-1α promoter: strong constitutive promoter for human elongation factor EF-1α
   4163..5239    +  CDS            HNF4A (fragment): HNF4A_HUMAN - Also known as HNF4, NR2A1, TCF14. Experimental evidence at protein level: Swiss-Prot protein existence level 1. Transcriptional regulator which controls the expression of hepatic genes during the transition of endodermal cells to hepatic progenitor cells, facilitating the recruitment of RNA pol II to the promoters of target genes (PubMed:30597922). Activates the transcription of CYP2C38 (By similarity). Represses the CLOCK- ARNTL/BMAL1 transcriptional activity and is essential for circadian rhythm maintenance and period regulation in the liver and colon cells (PubMed:30530698). F
   5315..5368    +  promoter       U6 promoter (fragment): RNA polymerase III promoter for human U6 snRNA
   5410..5998    +  misc_feature   WPRE: woodchuck hepatitis virus posttranscriptional regulatory element
   6049..6068    +  misc_feature   cPPT/CTS (fragment): central polypurine tract and central termination sequence of HIV-1
   6070..6303    +  LTR            3' LTR (ΔU3): self-inactivating 3' long terminal repeat (LTR) from HIV-1
   6381..6502    +  polyA_signal   SV40 poly(A) signal: SV40 polyadenylation signal
   6542..6677    +  rep_origin     SV40 ori: SV40 origin of replication
   6698..6716    -  promoter       T7 promoter: promoter for bacteriophage T7 RNA polymerase
   6724..6879    +  CDS            lacZα (fragment): LacZα fragment of β-galactosidase; lacZ fragment
   6884..7312    +  rep_origin     f1 ori (sequence partly withheld): f1 bacteriophage origin of replication; arrow indicates direction of (+) strand synthesis
   7365..7469    +  promoter       AmpR promoter: bla
   7470..8330    +  CDS            AmpR: β-lactamase; bla; confers resistance to ampicillin, carbenicillin, and related antibiotics
   8501..9089    +  rep_origin     ori: high-copy-number ColE1/pMB1/pBR322/pUC origin of replication
   9272..9364    +  CDS            lacI (fragment): lac repressor; lacI; The lac repressor binds to the lac operator to inhibit transcription in E. coli. This inhibition can be relieved by adding lactose or isopropyl-β-D-thiogalactopyranoside (IPTG).
   9377..9398    +  protein_bind   CAP binding site: CAP binding activates transcription in the presence of cAMP. E. coli catabolite activator protein
   9413..9443    +  promoter       lac promoter: promoter for the E. coli lac operon
   9451..9467    +  protein_bind   lac operator: The lac repressor binds to the lac operator to inhibit transcription in E. coli. This inhibition can be relieved by adding lactose or isopropyl-β-D-thiogalactopyranoside (IPTG). lac repressor encoded by lacI
   9512..9530    +  promoter       T3 promoter: promoter for bacteriophage T3 RNA polymerase
>Addgene plasmid #142677 | TFORF0695 | addgene full sequence | sequence record 397791 | Addgene NGS Result
TTAATGTAGTCTTATGCAATACTCTTGTAGTCTTGCAACATGGTAACGATGAGTTAGCAACATGCCTTAC
AAGGAGAGAAAAAGCACCGTGCATGCCGATTGGTGGAAGTAAGGTGGTACGATCGTGCCTTATTAGGAAG
GCAACAGACGGGTCTGACATGGATTGGACGAACCACTGAATTGCCGCATTGCAGAGATATTGTATTTAAG
TGCCTAGCTCGATACATAAACGGGTCTCTCTGGTTAGACCAGATCTGAGCCTGGGAGCTCTCTGGCTAAC
TAGGGAACCCACTGCTTAAGCCTCAATAAAGCTTGCCTTGAGTGCTTCAAGTAGTGTGTGCCCGTCTGTT
GTGTGACTCTGGTAACTAGAGATCCCTCAGACCCTTTTAGTCAGTGTGGAAAATCTCTAGCAGTGGCGCC
CGAACAGGGACTTGAAAGCGAAAGGGAAACCAGAGGAGCTCTCTCGACGCAGGACTCGGCTTGCTGAAGC
GCGCACGGCAAGAGGCGAGGGGCGGCGACTGGTGAGTACGCCAAAAATTTTGACTAGCGGAGGCTAGAAG
GAGAGAGATGGGTGCGAGAGCGTCAGTATTAAGCGGGGGAGAATTAGATCGCGATGGGAAAAAATTCGGT
TAAGGCCAGGGGGAAAGAAAAAATATAAATTAAAACATATAGTATGGGCAAGCAGGGAGCTAGAACGATT
CGCAGTTAATCCTGGCCTGTTAGAAACATCAGAAGGCTGTAGACAAATACTGGGACAGCTACAACCATCC
CTTCAGACAGGATCAGAAGAACTTAGATCATTATATAATACAGTAGCAACCCTCTATTGTGTGCATCAAA
GGATAGAGATAAAAGACACCAAGGAAGCTTTAGACAAGATAGAGGAAGAGCAAAACAAAAGTAAGACCAC
CGCACAGCAAGCGGCCGCTGATCTTCAGACCTGGAGGAGGAGATATGAGGGACAATTGGAGAAGTGAATT
ATATAAATATAAAGTAGTAAAAATTGAACCATTAGGAGTAGCACCCACCAAGGCAAAGAGAAGAGTGGTG
CAGAGAGAAAAAAGAGCAGTGGGAATAGGAGCTTTGTTCCTTGGGTTCTTGGGAGCAGCAGGAAGCACTA
TGGGCGCAGCGTCAATGACGCTGACGGTACAGGCCAGACAATTATTGTCTGGTATAGTGCAGCAGCAGAA
CAATTTGCTGAGGGCTATTGAGGCGCAACAGCATCTGTTGCAACTCACAGTCTGGGGCATCAAGCAGCTC
CAGGCAAGAATCCTGGCTGTGGAAAGATACCTAAAGGATCAACAGCTCCTGGGGATTTGGGGTTGCTCTG
GAAAACTCATTTGCACCACTGCTGTGCCTTGGAATGCTAGTTGGAGTAATAAATCTCTGGAACAGATTTG
GAATCACACGACCTGGATGGAGTGGGACAGAGAAATTAACAATTACACAAGCTTAATACACTCCTTAATT
GAAGAATCGCAAAACCAGCAAGAAAAGAATGAACAAGAATTATTGGAATTAGATAAATGGGCAAGTTTGT
GGAATTGGTTTAACATAACAAATTGGCTGTGGTATATAAAATTATTCATAATGATAGTAGGAGGCTTGGT
AGGTTTAAGAATAGTTTTTGCTGTACTTTCTATAGTGAATAGAGTTAGGCAGGGATATTCACCATTATCG
TTTCAGACCCACCTCCCAACCCCGAGGGGACCCATGCATTGCATCTCAATTAGTCAGCAACCAGGTGTGG
AAAGTCCCCAGGCTCCCCAGCAGGCAGAAGTATGCAAAGCATGCGTCTCAATTAGTCAGCAACCATAGTC
CCGCCCCTAACTCCGCCCATCCCGCCCCTAACTCCGCCCAGTTCCGCCCATTCTCCGCCCCATGGCTGAC
TAATTTTTTTTATTTATGCAGAGGCCGAGGCCGCCTCGGCCTCTGAGCTATTCCAGAAGTAGTGAGGAGG
CTTTTTTGGAGGCCTAGGCTTTTGCAAAAAGCTTTCTAGAGGTACCACCGGAGCTTACCATGACCGAGTA
CAAGCCCACGGTGCGCCTCGCCACCCGCGACGACGTCCCCAGGGCCGTACGCACCCTCGCCGCCGCGTTC
GCCGACTACCCCGCCACGCGCCACACCGTCGATCCGGACCGCCACATCGAGCGGGTCACCGAGCTGCAAG
AACTCTTCCTCACGCGCGTCGGGCTCGACATCGGCAAGGTGTGGGTCGCGGACGACGGCGCCGCCGTGGC
GGTCTGGACCACGCCGGAGAGCGTCGAAGCGGGGGCGGTGTTCGCCGAGATCGGCCCGCGCATGGCCGAG
TTGAGCGGTTCCCGGCTGGCCGCGCAGCAACAGATGGAAGGCCTCCTGGCGCCGCACCGGCCCAAGGAGC
CCGCGTGGTTCCTGGCCACCGTCGGCGTCTCGCCCGACCACCAGGGCAAGGGTCTGGGCAGCGCCGTCGT
GCTCCCCGGAGTGGAGGCGGCCGAGCGCGCCGGGGTGCCCGCCTTCCTGGAGACCTCCGCGCCCCGCAAC
CTCCCCTTCTACGAGCGGCTCGGCTTCACCGTCACCGCCGACGTCGAGGTGCCCGAAGGACCGCGCACCT
GGTGCATGACCCGCAAGCCCGGTGCCAGTTAACGAATTCTAGATCTTGAGACAAATGGCAGTATTCATCC
ACAATTTTAAAAGAAAAGGGGGGATTGGGGGGTACAGTGCAGGGGAAAGAATAGTAGACATAATAGCAAC
AGACATACAAACTAAAGAATTACAAAAACAAATTACAAAAATTCAAAATTTTCGGGTTTATTACAGGGAC
AGCAGAGATCCACTTTGGCGCCGGCTCGAGGCCTGCAGGTGCAAAGATGGATAAAGTTTTAAACAGAGAG
GAATCTTTGCAGCTAATGGACCTTCTAGGTCTTGAAAGGAGTGGGAATTGGCTCCGGTGCCCGTCAGTGG
GCAGAGCGCACATCGCCCACAGTCCCCGAGAAGTTGGGGGGAGGGGTCGGCAATTGAACCGGTGCCTAGA
GAAGGTGGCGCGGGGTAAACTGGGAAAGTGATGTCGTGTACTGGCTCCGCCTTTTTCCCGAGGGTGGGGG
AGAACCGTATATAAGTGCAGTAGTCGCCGTGAACGTTCTTTTTCGCAACGGGTTTGCCGCCAGAACACAG
GTAAGTGCCGTGTGTGGTTCCCGCGGGCCTGGCCTCTTTACGGGTTATGGCCCTTGCGTGCCTTGAATTA
CTTCCACCTGGCTGCAGTACGTGATTCTTGATCCCGAGCTTCGGGTTGGAAGTGGGTGGGAGAGTTCGAG
GCCTTGCGCTTAAGGAGCCCCTTCGCCTCGTGCTTGAGTTGAGGCCTGGCCTGGGCGCTGGGGCCGCCGC
GTGCGAATCTGGTGGCACCTTCGCGCCTGTCTCGCTGCTTTCGATAAGTCTCTAGCCATTTAAAATTTTT
GATGACCTGCTGCGACGCTTTTTTTCTGGCAAGATAGTCTTGTAAATGCGGGCCAAGATCTGCACACTGG
TATTTCGGTTTTTGGGGCCGCGGGCGGCGACGGGGCCCGTGCGTCCCAGCGCACATGTTCGGCGAGGCGG
GGCCTGCGAGCGCGGCCACCGAGAATCGGACGGGGGTAGTCTCAAGCTGGCCGGCCTGCTCTGGTGCCTG
GCCTCGCGCCGCCGTGTATCGCCCCGCCCTGGGCGGCAAGGCTGGCCCGGTCGGCACCAGTTGCGTGAGC
GGAAAGATGGCCGCTTCCCGGCCCTGCTGCAGGGAGCTCAAAATGGAGGACGCGGCGCTCGGGAGAGCGG
GCGGGTGAGTCACCCACACAAAGGAAAAGGGCCTTTCCGTCCTCAGCCGTCGCTTCATGTGACTCCACGG
AGTACCGGGCGCCGTCCAGGCACCTCGATTAGTTCTCGAGCTTTTGGAGTACGTCGTCTTTAGGTTGGGG
GGAGGGGTTTTATGCGATGGAGTTTCCCCACACTGAGTGGGTGGAGACTGAAGTTAGGCCAGCTTGGCAC
TTGATGTAATTCTCCTTGGAATTTGCCCTTTTTGAGTTTGGATCTTGGTTCATTCTCAAGCCTCAGACAG
TGGTTCAAAGTTTTTTTCTTCCATTTCAGGTGTCGTGAGGCTAGCACCGCCACCATGGTCAGCGTGAACG
CGCCCCTCGGGGCTCCAGTGGAGAGTTCTTACGACACGTCCCCATCAGAAGGCACCAACCTCAACGCGCC
CAACAGCCTGGGTGTCAGCGCCCTGTGTGCCATCTGCGGGGACCGGGCCACGGGCAAACACTACGGTGCC
TCGAGCTGTGACGGCTGCAAGGGCTTCTTCCGGAGGAGCGTGCGGAAGAACCACATGTACTCCTGCAGAT
TTAGCCGGCAGTGCGTGGTGGACAAAGACAAGAGGAACCAGTGCCGCTACTGCAGGCTCAAGAAATGCTT
CCGGGCTGGCATGAAGAAGGAAGCCGTCCAGAATGAGCGGGACCGGATCAGCACTCGAAGGTCAAGCTAT
GAGGACAGCAGCCTGCCCTCCATCAATGCGCTCCTGCAGGCGGAGGTCCTGTCCCGACAGATCACCTCCC
CCGTCTCCGGGATCAACGGCGACATTCGGGCGAAGAAGATTGCCAGCATCGCAGATGTGTGTGAGTCCAT
GAAGGAGCAGCTGCTGGTTCTCGTTGAGTGGGCCAAGTACATCCCAGCTTTCTGCGAGCTCCCCCTGGAC
GACCAGGTGGCCCTGCTCAGAGCCCATGCTGGCGAGCACCTGCTGCTCGGAGCCACCAAGAGATCCATGG
TGTTCAAGGACGTGCTGCTCCTAGGCAATGACTACATTGTCCCTCGGCACTGCCCGGAGCTGGCGGAGAT
GAGCCGGGTGTCCATACGCATCCTTGACGAGCTGGTGCTGCCCTTCCAGGAGCTGCAGATCGATGACAAT
GAGTATGCCTACCTCAAAGCCATCATCTTCTTTGACCCAGATGCCAAGGGGCTGAGCGATCCAGGGAAGA
TCAAGCGGCTGCGTTCCCAGGTGCAGGTGAGCTTGGAGGACTACATCAACGACCGCCAGTATGACTCGCG
TGGCCGCTTTGGAGAGCTGCTGCTGCTGCTGCCCACCTTGCAGAGCATCACCTGGCAGATGATCGAGCAG
ATCCAGTTCATCAAGCTCTTCGGCATGGCCAAGATTGACAACCTGTTGCAGGAGATGCTGCTGGGAGGTC
CGTGCCAAGCCCAGGAGGGGCGGGGTTGGAGTGGGGACTCCCCAGGAGACAGGCCTCACACAGTGAGCTC
ACCCCTCAGCTCCTTGGCTTCCCCACTGTGCCGCTTTGGGCAAGTTGCTTAGTAATGAACTAGTCCGTAA
CTTGAAAGTATTTCGATTTCTTGGCTTTATATATCTTGTGGAAAGGACGATGTGAGGCACGAAGTGCCAA
CTTGACGCGTTAAGTCGACAATCAACCTCTGGATTACAAAATTTGTGAAAGATTGACTGGTATTCTTAAC
TATGTTGCTCCTTTTACGCTATGTGGATACGCTGCTTTAATGCCTTTGTATCATGCTATTGCTTCCCGTA
TGGCTTTCATTTTCTCCTCCTTGTATAAATCCTGGTTGCTGTCTCTTTATGAGGAGTTGTGGCCCGTTGT
CAGGCAACGTGGCGTGGTGTGCACTGTGTTTGCTGACGCAACCCCCACTGGTTGGGGCATTGCCACCACC
TGTCAGCTCCTTTCCGGGACTTTCGCTTTCCCCCTCCCTATTGCCACGGCGGAACTCATCGCCGCCTGCC
TTGCCCGCTGCTGGACAGGGGCTCGGCTGTTGGGCACTGACAATTCCGTGGTGTTGTCGGGGAAATCATC
GTCCTTTCCTTGGCTGCTCGCCTGTGTTGCCACCTGGATTCTGCGCGGGACGTCCTTCTGCTACGTCCCT
TCGGCCCTCAATCCAGCGGACCTTCCTTCCCGCGGCCTGCTGCCGGCTCTGCGGCCTCTTCCGCGTCTTC
GCCTTCGCCCTCAGACGAGTCGGATCTCCCTTTGGGCCGCCTCCCCGCGTCGACTTTAAGACCAATGACT
TACAAGGCAGCTGTAGATCTTAGCCACTTTTTAAAAGAAAAGGGGGGACTGGAAGGGCTAATTCACTCCC
AACGAAGACAAGATCTGCTTTTTGCTTGTACTGGGTCTCTCTGGTTAGACCAGATCTGAGCCTGGGAGCT
CTCTGGCTAACTAGGGAACCCACTGCTTAAGCCTCAATAAAGCTTGCCTTGAGTGCTTCAAGTAGTGTGT
GCCCGTCTGTTGTGTGACTCTGGTAACTAGAGATCCCTCAGACCCTTTTAGTCAGTGTGGAAAATCTCTA
GCAGTACGTATAGTAGTTCATGTCATCTTATTATTCAGTATTTATAACTTGCAAAGAAATGAATATCAGA
GAGTGAGAGGAACTTGTTTATTGCAGCTTATAATGGTTACAAATAAAGCAATAGCATCACAAATTTCACA
AATAAAGCATTTTTTTCACTGCATTCTAGTTGTGGTTTGTCCAAACTCATCAATGTATCTTATCATGTCT
GGCTCTAGCTATCCCGCCCCTAACTCCGCCCATCCCGCCCCTAACTCCGCCCAGTTCCGCCCATTCTCCG
CCCCATGGCTGACTAATTTTTTTTATTTATGCAGAGGCCGAGGCCGCCTCGGCCTCTGAGCTATTCCAGA
AGTAGTGAGGAGGCTTTTTTGGAGGCCTAGGGACGTACCCAATTCGCCCTATAGTGAGTCGTATTACGCG
CGCTCACTGGCCGTCGTTTTACAACGTCGTGACTGGGAAAACCCTGGCGTTACCCAACTTAATCGCCTTG
CAGCACATCCCCCTTTCGCCAGCTGGCGTAATAGCGAAGAGGCCCGCACCGATCGCCCTTCCCAACAGTT
GCGCAGCCTGAATGGCGAATGGG
[124 nt withheld, positions 6884-7007]
C
[91 nt withheld, positions 7009-7099]
A
[49 nt withheld, positions 7101-7149]
CCTTTGACGTTGGAGTCCACGTTCTTT
[37 nt withheld, positions 7177-7213]
ACCCTATCTCGGTCTATTCTTTTGATTTATAAGGGATTTTGCCGATTTCGGCCTATTGGTTAAAAAATGA
GCTGATTTAACAAAAATTTAACGCGAATTTTAACAAAATATTAACGCTTACAATTTAGGTGGCACTTTTC
GGGGAAATGTGCGCGGAACCCCTATTTGTTTATTTTTCTAAATACATTCAAATATGTATCCGCTCATGAG
ACAATAACCCTGATAAATGCTTCAATAATATTGAAAAAGGAAGAGTATGAGTATTCAACATTTCCGTGTC
GCCCTTATTCCCTTTTTTGCGGCATTTTGCCTTCCTGTTTTTGCTCACCCAGAAACGCTGGTGAAAGTAA
AAGATGCTGAAGATCAGTTGGGTGCACGAGTGGGTTACATCGAACTGGATCTCAACAGCGGTAAGATCCT
TGAGAGTTTTCGCCCCGAAGAACGTTTTCCAATGATGAGCACTTTTAAAGTTCTGCTATGTGGCGCGGTA
TTATCCCGTATTGACGCCGGGCAAGAGCAACTCGGTCGCCGCATACACTATTCTCAGAATGACTTGGTTG
AGTACTCACCAGTCACAGAAAAGCATCTTACGGATGGCATGACAGTAAGAGAATTATGCAGTGCTGCCAT
AACCATGAGTGATAACACTGCGGCCAACTTACTTCTGACAACGATCGGAGGACCGAAGGAGCTAACCGCT
TTTTTGCACAACATGGGGGATCATGTAACTCGCCTTGATCGTTGGGAACCGGAGCTGAATGAAGCCATAC
CAAACGACGAGCGTGACACCACGATGCCTGTAGCAATGGCAACAACGTTGCGCAAACTATTAACTGGCGA
ACTACTTACTCTAGCTTCCCGGCAACAATTAATAGACTGGATGGAGGCGGATAAAGTTGCAGGACCACTT
CTGCGCTCGGCCCTTCCGGCTGGCTGGTTTATTGCTGATAAATCTGGAGCCGGTGAGCGTGGGTCTCGCG
GTATCATTGCAGCACTGGGGCCAGATGGTAAGCCCTCCCGTATCGTAGTTATCTACACGACGGGGAGTCA
GGCAACTATGGATGAACGAAATAGACAGATCGCTGAGATAGGTGCCTCACTGATTAAGCATTGGTAACTG
TCAGACCAAGTTTACTCATATATACTTTAGATTGATTTAAAACTTCATTTTTAATTTAAAAGGATCTAGG
TGAAGATCCTTTTTGATAATCTCATGACCAAAATCCCTTAACGTGAGTTTTCGTTCCACTGAGCGTCAGA
CCCCGTAGAAAAGATCAAAGGATCTTCTTGAGATCCTTTTTTTCTGCGCGTAATCTGCTGCTTGCAAACA
AAAAAACCACCGCTACCAGCGGTGGTTTGTTTGCCGGATCAAGAGCTACCAACTCTTTTTCCGAAGGTAA
CTGGCTTCAGCAGAGCGCAGATACCAAATACTGTTCTTCTAGTGTAGCCGTAGTTAGGCCACCACTTCAA
GAACTCTGTAGCACCGCCTACATACCTCGCTCTGCTAATCCTGTTACCAGTGGCTGCTGCCAGTGGCGAT
AAGTCGTGTCTTACCGGGTTGGACTCAAGACGATAGTTACCGGATAAGGCGCAGCGGTCGGGCTGAACGG
GGGGTTCGTGCACACAGCCCAGCTTGGAGCGAACGACCTACACCGAACTGAGATACCTACAGCGTGAGCT
ATGAGAAAGCGCCACGCTTCCCGAAGGGAGAAAGGCGGACAGGTATCCGGTAAGCGGCAGGGTCGGAACA
GGAGAGCGCACGAGGGAGCTTCCAGGGGGAAACGCCTGGTATCTTTATAGTCCTGTCGGGTTTCGCCACC
TCTGACTTGAGCGTCGATTTTTGTGATGCTCGTCAGGGGGGCGGAGCCTATGGAAAAACGCCAGCAACGC
GGCCTTTTTACGGTTCCTGGCCTTTTGCTGGCCTTTTGCTCACATGTTCTTTCCTGCGTTATCCCCTGAT
TCTGTGGATAACCGTATTACCGCCTTTGAGTGAGCTGATACCGCTCGCCGCAGCCGAACGACCGAGCGCA
GCGAGTCAGTGAGCGAGGAAGCGGAAGAGCGCCCAATACGCAAACCGCCTCTCCCCGCGCGTTGGCCGAT
TCATTAATGCAGCTGGCACGACAGGTTTCCCGACTGGAAAGCGGGCAGTGAGCGCAACGCAATTAATGTG
AGTTAGCTCACTCATTAGGCACCCCAGGCTTTACACTTTATGCTTCCGGCTCGTATGTTGTGTGGAATTG
TGAGCGGATAACAATTTCACACAGGAAACAGCTATGACCATGATTACGCCAAGCGCGCAATTAACCCTCA
CTAAAGGGAACAAAAGCTGGAGCTGCAAGC
