>Addgene plasmid #142677 | TFORF0695 | depositor partial sequence | sequence record 280169 | Insert
ACCGCCACCATGGTCAGCGTGAACGCGCCCCTCGGGGCTCCAGTGGAGAGTTCTTACGACACGTCCCCAT
CAGAAGGCACCAACCTCAACGCGCCCAACAGCCTGGGTGTCAGCGCCCTGTGTGCCATCTGCGGGGACCG
GGCCACGGGCAAACACTACGGTGCCTCGAGCTGTGACGGCTGCAAGGGCTTCTTCCGGAGGAGCGTGCGG
AAGAACCACATGTACTCCTGCAGATTTAGCCGGCAGTGCGTGGTGGACAAAGACAAGAGGAACCAGTGCC
GCTACTGCAGGCTCAAGAAATGCTTCCGGGCTGGCATGAAGAAGGAAGCCGTCCAGAATGAGCGGGACCG
GATCAGCACTCGAAGGTCAAGCTATGAGGACAGCAGCCTGCCCTCCATCAATGCGCTCCTGCAGGCGGAG
GTCCTGTCCCGACAGATCACCTCCCCCGTCTCCGGGATCAACGGCGACATTCGGGCGAAGAAGATTGCCA
GCATCGCAGATGTGTGTGAGTCCATGAAGGAGCAGCTGCTGGTTCTCGTTGAGTGGGCCAAGTACATCCC
AGCTTTCTGCGAGCTCCCCCTGGACGACCAGGTGGCCCTGCTCAGAGCCCATGCTGGCGAGCACCTGCTG
CTCGGAGCCACCAAGAGATCCATGGTGTTCAAGGACGTGCTGCTCCTAGGCAATGACTACATTGTCCCTC
GGCACTGCCCGGAGCTGGCGGAGATGAGCCGGGTGTCCATACGCATCCTTGACGAGCTGGTGCTGCCCTT
CCAGGAGCTGCAGATCGATGACAATGAGTATGCCTACCTCAAAGCCATCATCTTCTTTGACCCAGATGCC
AAGGGGCTGAGCGATCCAGGGAAGATCAAGCGGCTGCGTTCCCAGGTGCAGGTGAGCTTGGAGGACTACA
TCAACGACCGCCAGTATGACTCGCGTGGCCGCTTTGGAGAGCTGCTGCTGCTGCTGCCCACCTTGCAGAG
CATCACCTGGCAGATGATCGAGCAGATCCAGTTCATCAAGCTCTTCGGCATGGCCAAGATTGACAACCTG
TTGCAGGAGATGCTGCTGGGAGGTCCGTGCCAAGCCCAGGAGGGGCGGGGTTGGAGTGGGGACTCCCCAG
GAGACAGGCCTCACACAGTGAGCTCACCCCTCAGCTCCTTGGCTTCCCCACTGTGCCGCTTTGGGCAAGT
TGCTTAGTAATGAACTAGTCCGTAACTTGAAAGTATTTCGATTTCTTGGCTTTATATATCTTGTGGAAAG
GACGATGTGAGGCACGAAGTGCCAACTTG
