>Addgene plasmid #142677 | TFORF0695 | depositor partial sequence | sequence record 280170 | Barcode
TGTGAGGCACGAAGTGCCAACTTG
